>Addgene plasmid #120717 | pLEX-FKBP-Rab11-Blasticidin | addgene full sequence | sequence record 234167 | Addgene NGS Result
TGGAAGGGCTAATTCACTCCCAAAGAAGACAAGATATCCTTGATCTGTGGATCTACCACACACAAGGCTA
CTTCCCTGATTAGCAGAACTACACACCAGGGCCAGGGGTCAGATATCCACTGACCTTTGGATGGTGCTAC
AAGCTAGTACCAGTTGAGCCAGATAAGGTAGAAGAGGCCAATAAAGGAGAGAACACCAGCTTGTTACACC
CTGTGAGCCTGCATGGGATGGATGACCCGGAGAGAGAAGTGTTAGAGTGGAGGTTTGACAGCCGCCTAGC
ATTTCATCACGTGGCCCGAGAGCTGCATCCGGAGTACTTCAAGAACTGCTGATATCGAGCTTGCTACAAG
GGACTTTCCGCTGGGGACTTTCCAGGGAGGCGTGGCCTGGGCGGGACTGGGGAGTGGCGAGCCCTCAGAT
CCTGCATATAAGCAGCTGCTTTTTGCCTGTACTGGGTCTCTCTGGTTAGACCAGATCTGAGCCTGGGAGC
TCTCTGGCTAACTAGGGAACCCACTGCTTAAGCCTCAATAAAGCTTGCCTTGAGTGCTTCAAGTAGTGTG
TGCCCGTCTGTTGTGTGACTCTGGTAACTAGAGATCCCTCAGACCCTTTTAGTCAGTGTGGAAAATCTCT
AGCAGTGGCGCCCGAACAGGGACTTGAAAGCGAAAGGGAAACCAGAGGAGCTCTCTCGACGCAGGACTCG
GCTTGCTGAAGCGCGCACGGCAAGAGGCGAGGGGCGGCGACTGGTGAGTACGCCAAAAATTTTGACTAGC
GGAGGCTAGAAGGAGAGAGATGGGTGCGAGAGCGTCAGTATTAAGCGGGGGAGAATTAGATCGCGATGGG
AAAAAATTCGGTTAAGGCCAGGGGGAAAGAAAAAATATAAATTAAAACATATAGTATGGGCAAGCAGGGA
GCTAGAACGATTCGCAGTTAATCCTGGCCTGTTAGAAACATCAGAAGGCTGTAGACAAATACTGGGACAG
CTACAACCATCCCTTCAGACAGGATCAGAAGAACTTAGATCATTATATAATACAGTAGCAACCCTCTATT
GTGTGCATCAAAGGATAGAGATAAAAGACACCAAGGAAGCTTTAGACAAGATAGAGGAAGAGCAAAACAA
AAGTAAGACCACCGCACAGCAAGCGGCCGGCCGCTGATCTTCAGACCTGGAGGAGGAGATATGAGGGACA
ATTGGAGAAGTGAATTATATAAATATAAAGTAGTAAAAATTGAACCATTAGGAGTAGCACCCACCAAGGC
AAAGAGAAGAGTGGTGCAGAGAGAAAAAAGAGCAGTGGGAATAGGAGCTTTGTTCCTTGGGTTCTTGGGA
GCAGCAGGAAGCACTATGGGCGCAGCGTCAATGACGCTGACGGTACAGGCCAGACAATTATTGTCTGGTA
TAGTGCAGCAGCAGAACAATTTGCTGAGGGCTATTGAGGCGCAACAGCATCTGTTGCAACTCACAGTCTG
GGGCATCAAGCAGCTCCAGGCAAGAATCCTGGCTGTGGAAAGATACCTAAAGGATCAACAGCTCCTGGGG
ATTTGGGGTTGCTCTGGAAAACTCATTTGCACCACTGCTGTGCCTTGGAATGCTAGTTGGAGTAATAAAT
CTCTGGAACAGATTTGGAATCACACGACCTGGATGGAGTGGGACAGAGAAATTAACAATTACACAAGCTT
AATACACTCCTTAATTGAAGAATCGCAAAACCAGCAAGAAAAGAATGAACAAGAATTATTGGAATTAGAT
AAATGGGCAAGTTTGTGGAATTGGTTTAACATAACAAATTGGCTGTGGTATATAAAATTATTCATAATGA
TAGTAGGAGGCTTGGTAGGTTTAAGAATAGTTTTTGCTGTACTTTCTATAGTGAATAGAGTTAGGCAGGG
ATATTCACCATTATCGTTTCAGACCCACCTCCCAACCCCGAGGGGACCCGACAGGCCCGAAGGAATAGAA
GAAGAAGGTGGAGAGAGAGACAGAGACAGATCCATTCGATTAGTGAACGGATCGGCACTGCGTGCGCCAA
TTCTGCAGACAAATGGCAGTATTCATCCACAATTTTAAAAGAAAAGGGGGGATTGGGGGGTACAGTGCAG
GGGAAAGAATAGTAGACATAATAGCAACAGACATACAAACTAAAGAATTACAAAAACAAATTACAAAAAT
TCAAAATTTTCGGGTTTATTACAGGGACAGCAGAGATCCAGTTTGGTTAGTACCGGGCCCGCTCTAGTCC
GGAATCAGTCCTGCTCCTCGGCCACGAAGTGCACGCAGTTGCCGGCCGGGTCGCGCAGGGCGAACTCCCG
CCCCCACGGCTGCTCGCCGATCTCGGTCATGGCCGGCCCGGAGGCGTCCCGGAAGTTCGTGGACACGACC
TCCGACCACTCGGCGTACAGCTCGTCCAGGCCGCGCACCCACACCCAGGCCAGGGTGTTGTCCGGCACCA
CCTGGTCCTGGACCGCGCTGATGAACAGGGTCACGTCGTCCCGGACCACACCGGCGAAGTCGTCCTCCAC
GAAGTCCCGGGAGAACCCGAGCCGGTCGGTCCAGAACTCGACCGCTCCGGCGACGTCGCGCGCGGTGAGC
ACCGGAACGGCACTGGTCAACTTGGCCATGGTGGCCCTCCTATAGTGAGTCGTATTATACTATGCCGATA
TACTATGCCGATGATTAATTGTCAACACGTGCTGCAGGTCCGAGGTTCTAGACGTATTACCGCCATGCAT
TAGTTATTAATAGTAATCAATTACGGGGTCATTAGTTCATAGCCCATATATGGAGTTCCGCGTTACATAA
CTTACGGTAAATGGCCCGCCTGGCTTACCGCCCAACGACCCCCGCCCATTGACGTCAATAATGACGTATG
TTCCCATAGTAACGCCAATAGGGACTTTCCATTGACGTCAATGGGTGGAGTATTTACGGTAAACTGCCCA
CTTGGCAGTACATCAAGTGTATCATATGCCAAGTACGCCCCCTATTGACGTCAATGACGGTAAATGGCCC
GCCTGGCATTATGCCCAGTACATGACCTTATGGGACTTTCCTACTTGGCAGTACATCTACGTATTAGTCA
TCGCTATTACCATGGTGATGCGGTTTTGGCAGTACATCAATGGGCGTGGATAGCGGTTTGACTCACGGGG
ATTTCCAAGTCTCCACCCCATTGACGTCAATGGGAGTTTGTTTTGGCACCAAAATCAACGGGACTTTCCA
AAATGTCGTAACAACTCCGCCCCATTGACGCAAATGGGCGGTAGGCGTGTACGGTGGGAGGTCTATATAA
GCAGAGCTCGTTTAGTGAACCGTCAGATCGCCTGGAGACGCCATCCACGCTGTTTTGACCTCCATAGAAG
ACACCGACTCTACTAGAGGATCCATGGGAGTGCAGGTGGAGACTATCTCCCCAGGAGACGGGCGCACCTT
CCCCAAGCGCGGCCAGACCTGCGTGGTGCACTACACCGGGATGCTTGAAGATGGAAAGAAATTTGATTCC
TCCCGGGACAGAAACAAGCCCTTTAAGTTTATGCTAGGCAAGCAGGAGGTGATCCGAGGCTGGGAAGAAG
GGGTTGCCCAGATGAGTGTGGGTCAGAGAGCCAAACTGACTATATCTCCAGATTATGCCTATGGTGCCAC
TGGGCACCCAGGCATCATCCCACCACATGCCACTCTCGTCTTCGATGTGGAGCTTCTAAAACTGGAAGGT
GCTGCACTTCTGCCCGGTTCTATGGTGAGCAAGGGCGAGGAGGATAACATGGCCATCATCAAGGAGTTCA
TGCGCTTCAAGGTGCACATGGAGGGCTCCGTGAACGGCCACGAGTTCGAGATCGAGGGCGAGGGCGAGGG
CCGCCCCTACGAGGGCACCCAGACCGCCAAGCTGAAGGTGACCAAGGGTGGCCCCCTGCCCTTCGCCTGG
GACATCCTGTCCCCTCAGTTCATGTACGGCTCCAAGGCCTACGTGAAGCACCCCGCCGACATCCCCGACT
ACTTGAAGCTGTCCTTCCCCGAGGGCTTCAAGTGGGAGCGCGTGATGAACTTCGAGGACGGCGGCGTGGT
GACCGTGACCCAGGACTCCTCCCTGCAGGACGGCGAGTTCATCTACAAGGTGAAGCTGCGCGGCACCAAC
TTCCCCTCCGACGGCCCCGTAATGCAGAAGAAGACCATGGGCTGGGAGGCCTCCTCCGAGCGGATGTACC
CCGAGGACGGCGCCCTGAAGGGCGAGATCAAGCAGAGGCTGAAGCTGAAGGACGGCGGCCACTACGACGC
TGAGGTCAAGACCACCTACAAGGCCAAGAAGCCCGTGCAGCTGCCCGGCGCCTACAACGTCAACATCAAG
TTGGACATCACCTCCCACAACGAGGACTACACCATCGTGGAACAGTACGAACGCGCCGAGGGCCGCCACT
CCACCGGCGGCATGGACGAGCTGTACAAGCCCGGTTCTATGTACCCATACGATGTTCCGGATTACGCTTA
CCCATACGATGTTCCGGATTACGCTGGTACCCGCGACGACGAGTACGACTACCTCTTTAAAGTTGTCCTT
ATTGGAGATTCTGGTGTTGGAAAGAGTAATCTCCTGTCTCGATTTACTCGAAATGAGTTTAATCTGGAAA
GCAAGAGCACCATTGGAGTAGAGTTTGCAACAAGAAGCATCCAGGTTGATGGAAAAACAATAAAGGCACA
GATATGGGACACAGCAGGGCAAGAGCGATATCGAGCTATAACATCAGCATATTATCGTGGAGCTGTAGGT
GCCTTATTGGTTTATGACATTGCTAAACATCTCACATATGAAAATGTAGAGCGATGGCTGAAAGAACTGA
GAGATCATGCTGATAGTAACATTGTTATCATGCTTGTGGGCAATAAGAGTGATCTACGTCATCTCAGGGC
AGTTCCTACAGATGAAGCAAGAGCTTTTGCAGAAAAGAATGGTTTGTCATTCATTGAAACTTCGGCCCTA
GACTCTACAAATGTAGAAGCTGCTTTTCAGACAATTTTAACAGAGATTTACCGCATTGTTTCTCAGAAGC
AAATGTCAGACAGACGCGAAAATGACATGTCTCCAAGCAACAATGTGGTTCCTATTCATGTTCCACCAAC
CACTGAAAACAAGCCAAAGGTGCAGTGCTGTCAGAACATCTAACTCGAGTCTAGAGGGCCCGACGCGTCT
GGCCACCGGTCGCCCCTCTCCCTCCCCCCCCCCTAACGTTACTGGCCGAAGCCGCTTGGAATAAGGCCGG
TGTGCGTTTGTCTATATGTTATTTTCCACCATATTGCCGTCTTTTGGCAATGTGAGGGCCCGGAAACCTG
GCCCTGTCTTCTTGACGAGCATTCCTAGGGGTCTTTCCCCTCTCGCCAAAGGAATGCAAGGTCTGTTGAA
TGTCGTGAAGGAAGCAGTTCCTCTGGAAGCTTCTTGAAGACAAACAACGTCTGTAGCGACCCTTTGCAGG
CAGCGGAACCCCCCACCTGGCGACAGGTGCCTCTGCGGCCAAAAGCCACGTGTATAAGATACACCTGCAA
AGGCGGCACAACCCCAGTGCCACGTTGTGAGTTGGATAGTTGTGGAAAGAGTCAAATGGCTCTCCTCAAG
CGTATTCAACAAGGGGCTGAAGGATGCCCAGAAGGTACCCCATTGTATGGGATCTGATCTGGGGCCTCGG
TGCACATGCTTTACATGTGTTTAGTCGAGGTTAAAAAAACGTCTAGGCCCCCCGAACCACGGGGACGTGG
TTTTCCTTTGAAAAACACGATAATACCATGGCCAAGCCTTTGTCTCAAGAAGAATCCACCCTCATTGAAA
GAGCAACGGCTACAATCAACAGCATCCCCATCTCTGAAGACTACAGCGTCGCCAGCGCAGCTCTCTCTAG
CGACGGCCGCATCTTCACTGGTGTCAATGTATATCATTTTACTGGGGGACCTTGTGCAGAACTCGTGGTG
CTGGGCACTGCTGCTGCTGCGGCAGCTGGCAACCTGACTTGTATCGTCGCGATCGGAAATGAGAACAGGG
GCATCTTGAGCCCCTGCGGACGGTGCCGACAGGTGCTTCTCGATCTGCATCCTGGGATCAAAGCCATAGT
GAAGGACAGTGATGGACAGCCGACGGCAGTTGGGATTCGTGAATTGCTGCCCTCTGGTTATGTGTGGGAG
GGCTAAGTTAACAATCAACCTCTGGATTACAAAATTTGTGAAAGATTGACTGGTATTCTTAACTATGTTG
CTCCTTTTACGCTATGTGGATACGCTGCTTTAATGCCTTTGTATCATGCTATTGCTTCCCGTATGGCTTT
CATTTTCTCCTCCTTGTATAAATCCTGGTTGCTGTCTCTTTATGAGGAGTTGTGGCCCGTTGTCAGGCAA
CGTGGCGTGGTGTGCACTGTGTTTGCTGACGCAACCCCCACTGGTTGGGGCATTGCCACCACCTGTCAGC
TCCTTTCCGGGACTTTCGCTTTCCCCCTCCCTATTGCCACGGCGGAACTCATCGCCGCCTGCCTTGCCCG
CTGCTGGACAGGGGCTCGGCTGTTGGGCACTGACAATTCCGTGGTGTTGTCGGGGAAGCTGACGTCCTTT
CCATGGCTGCTCGCCTGTGTTGCCACCTGGATTCTGCGCGGGACGTCCTTCTGCTACGTCCCTTCGGCCC
TCAATCCAGCGGACCTTCCTTCCCGCGGCCTGCTGCCGGCTCTGCGGCCTCTTCCGCGTCTTCGCCTTCG
CCCTCAGACGAGTCGGATCTCCCTTTGGGCCGCCTCCCCGCCTGGAATTAATTCTGCAGTCGAGACCTAG
AAAAACATGGAGCAATCACAAGTAGCAATACAGCAGCTACCAATGCTGATTGTGCCTGGCTAGAAGCACA
AGAGGAGGAGGAGGTGGGTTTTCCAGTCACACCTCAGGTACCTTTAAGACCAATGACTTACAAGGCAGCT
GTAGATCTTAGCCACTTTTTAAAAGAAAAGAGGGGACTGGAAGGGCTAATTCACTCCCAACGAAGACAAG
ATCTGCTTTTTGCTTGTACTGGGTCTCTCTGGTTAGACCAGATCTGAGCCTGGGAGCTCTCTGGCTAACT
AGGGAACCCACTGCTTAAGCCTCAATAAAGCTTGCCTTGAGTGCTTCAAGTAGTGTGTGCCCGTCTGTTG
TGTGACTCTGGTAACTAGAGATCCCTCAGACCCTTTTAGTCAGTGTGGAAAATCTCTAGCAGTAGTAGTT
CATGTCATCTTATTATTCAGTATTTATAACTTGCAAAGAAATGAATATCAGAGAGTGAGAGGCCTTGACA
TTGTTTAAACCCGCTGATCAGCCTCTACTGTGCCTTCTAGTTGCCAGCCATCTGTTGTTTGCCCCTCCCC
CGTGCCTTCCTTGACCCTGGAAGGTGCCACTCCCACTGTCCTTTCCTAATAAAATGAGGAAATTGCATCG
CATTGTCTGAGTAGGTGTCATTCTATTCTGGGGGGTGGGGTGGGGCAGGACAGCAAGGGGGAGGATTGGG
AAGACAATAGCAGGCATGCTGGGGATGCGGTGGGCTCTATGGCTTCTGAGGCGGAAAGAACCAGCTGGGG
CTCTAGGGGGTATCCCC
[124 nt withheld, positions 7578-7701]
C
[91 nt withheld, positions 7703-7793]
A
[49 nt withheld, positions 7795-7843]
CCTTTGACGTTGGAGTCCACGTTCTTT
[37 nt withheld, positions 7871-7907]
ACCCTATCTCGGTCTATTCTTTTGATTTATAAGGGATTTTGCCGATTTCGGCCTATTGGTTAAAAAATGA
GCTGATTTAACAAAAATTTAACGCGAATTAATTCTGTGGAATGTGTGTCAGTTAGGGTGTGGAAAGTCCC
CAGGCTCCCCAGCAGGCAGAAGTATGCAAAGCATGCATCTCAATTAGTCAGCAACCAGGTGTGGAAAGTC
CCCAGGCTCCCCAGCAGGCAGAAGTATGCAAAGCATGCATCTCAATTAGTCAGCAACCATAGTCCCGCCC
CTAACTCCGCCCATCCCGCCCCTAACTCCGCCCAGTTCCGCCCATTCTCCGCCCCATGGCTGACTAATTT
TTTTTATTTATGCAGAGGCCGAGGCCGCCTCTGCCTCTGAGCTATTCCAGAAGTAGTGAGGAGGCTTTTT
TGGAGGCCTAGGCTTTTGCAAAAAGCTCCCGGGAGCTTGTATATCCATTTTCGGATCTGATCAGCACGTG
ATGAAAAAGCCTGAACTCACCGCGACGTCTGTCGAGAAGTTTCTGATCGAAAAGTTCGACAGCGTCTCCG
ACCTGATGCAGCTCTCGGAGGGCGAAGAATCTCGTGCTTTCAGCTTCGATGTAGGAGGGCGTGGATATGT
CCTGCGGGTAAATAGCTGCGCCGATGGTTTCTACAAAGATCGTTATGTTTATCGGCACTTTGCATCGGCC
GCGCTCCCGATTCCGGAAGTGCTTGACATTGGGGAATTCAGCGAGAGCCTGACCTATTGCATCTCCCGCC
GTGCACAGGGTGTCACGTTGCAAGACCTGCCTGAAACCGAACTGCCCGCTGTTCTGCAGCCGGTCGCGGA
GGCCATGGATGCGATCGCTGCGGCCGATCTTAGCCAGACGAGCGGGTTCGGCCCATTCGGACCGCAAGGA
ATCGGTCAATACACTACATGGCGTGATTTCATATGCGCGATTGCTGATCCCCATGTGTATCACTGGCAAA
CTGTGATGGACGACACCGTCAGTGCGTCCGTCGCGCAGGCTCTCGATGAGCTGATGCTTTGGGCCGAGGA
CTGCCCCGAAGTCCGGCACCTCGTGCACGCGGATTTCGGCTCCAACAATGTCCTGACGGACAATGGCCGC
ATAACAGCGGTCATTGACTGGAGCGAGGCGATGTTCGGGGATTCCCAATACGAGGTCGCCAACATCTTCT
TCTGGAGGCCGTGGTTGGCTTGTATGGAGCAGCAGACGCGCTACTTCGAGCGGAGGCATCCGGAGCTTGC
AGGATCGCCGCGGCTCCGGGCGTATATGCTCCGCATTGGTCTTGACCAACTCTATCAGAGCTTGGTTGAC
GGCAATTTCGATGATGCAGCTTGGGCGCAGGGTCGATGCGACGCAATCGTCCGATCCGGAGCCGGGACTG
TCGGGCGTACACAAATCGCCCGCAGAAGCGCGGCCGTCTGGACCGATGGCTGTGTAGAAGTACTCGCCGA
TAGTGGAAACCGACGCCCCAGCACTCGTCCGAGGGCAAAGGAATAGCACGTGCTACGAGATTTCGATTCC
ACCGCCGCCTTCTATGAAAGGTTGGGCTTCGGAATCGTTTTCCGGGACGCCGGCTGGATGATCCTCCAGC
GCGGGGATCTCATGCTGGAGTTCTTCGCCCACCCCAACTTGTTTATTGCAGCTTATAATGGTTACAAATA
AAGCAATAGCATCACAAATTTCACAAATAAAGCATTTTTTTCACTGCATTCTAGTTGTGGTTTGTCCAAA
CTCATCAATGTATCTTATCATGTCTGTATACCGTCGACCTCTAGCTAGAGCTTGGCGTAATCATGGTCAT
AGCTGTTTCCTGTGTGAAATTGTTATCCGCTCACAATTCCACACAACATACGAGCCGGAAGCATAAAGTG
TAAAGCCTGGGGTGCCTAATGAGTGAGCTAACTCACATTAATTGCGTTGCGCTCACTGCCCGCTTTCCAG
TCGGGAAACCTGTCGTGCCAGCTGCATTAATGAATCGGCCAACGCGCGGGGAGAGGCGGTTTGCGTATTG
GGCGCTCTTCCGCTTCCTCGCTCACTGACTCGCTGCGCTCGGTCGTTCGGCTGCGGCGAGCGGTATCAGC
TCACTCAAAGGCGGTAATACGGTTATCCACAGAATCATGGGATAACGCAGGAAAGAACATGTGAGCAAAA
GGCCAGCAAAAGGCCAGGAACCGTAAAAAGGCCGCGTTGCTGGCGTTTTTCCATAGGCTCCGCCCCCCTG
ACGAGCATCACAAAAATCTACGCTCAAGTCAGAGGTGGCGAAACCCGACAGGACTATAAAGATACCAGGC
GTTTCCCCCTGGAAGCTCCCTCGTGCGCTCTCCTGTTCCGACCCTGCCGCTTACCGGATACCTGTCCGCC
TTTCTCCCTTCGGGAAGCGTGGCGCTTTCTCATAGCTCACGCTGTAGGTATCTCAGTTCGGTGTAGGTCG
TTCGCTCCAAGCTGGGCTGTGTGCACGAACCCCCCGTTCAGCCCGACCGCTGCGCCTTATCCGGTAACTA
TCGTCTTGAGTCCAACCCGGTAAGACACGACTTATCGCCACTGGCAGCAGCCACTGGTAACAGGATTAGC
AGAGCGAGGTATGTAGGCGGTGCTACAGAGTTCTTGAAGTGGTGGCCTAACTACGGCTACACTAGAAGAA
CAGTATTTGGTATCTGCGCTCTGCTGAAGCCAGTTACCTTCGGAAAAAGAGTTGGTAGCTCTTGATCCGG
CAAACAAACCACCGCTGGTAGCGGTGGTTTTTTTGTTTGCAAGCAGCAGATTACGCGCAGAAAAAAAGGA
TCTCAAGAAGATCCTTTGATCTTTTCTACGGGGTCTGACGCTCAGTGGAACGAAAACTCACGTTAAGGGA
TTTTGGTCATGAGATTATCAAAAAGGATCTTCACCTAGATCCTTTTAAATTAAAAATGAAGTTTTAAATC
AATCTAAAGTATATATGAGTAAACTTGGTCTGACAGTTACCAATGCTTAATCAGTGAGGCACCTATCTCA
GCGATCTGTCTATTTCGTTCATCCATAGTTGCCTGACTCCCCGTCGTGTAGATAACTACGATACGGGAGG
GCTTACCATCTGGCCCCAGTGCTGCAATGATACCGCGAGACCCACGCTCACCGGCTCCAGATTTATCAGC
AATAAACCAGCCAGCCGGAAGGGCCGAGCGCAGAAGTGGTCCTGCAACTTTATCCGCCTCCATCCAGTCT
ATTAATTGTTGCCGGGAAGCTAGAGTAAGTAGTTCGCCAGTTAATAGTTTGCGCAACGTTGTTGCCATTG
CTACAGGCATCGTGGTGTCACGCTCGTCGTTTGGTATGGCTTCATTCAGCTCCGGTTCCCAACGATCAAG
GCGAGTTACATGATCCCCCATGTTGTGCAAAAAAGCGGTTAGCTCCTTCGGTCCTCCGATCGTTGTCAGA
AGTAAGTTGGCCGCAGTGTTATCACTCATGGTTATGGCAGCACTGCATAATTCTCTTACTGTCATGCCAT
CCGTAAGATGCTTTTCTGTGACTGGTGAGTACTCAACCAAGTCATTCTGAGAATAGTGTATGCGGCGACC
GAGTTGCTCTTGCCCGGCGTCAATACGGGATAATACCGCGCCACATAGCAGAACTTTAAAAGTGCTCATC
ATTGGAAAACGTTCTTCGGGGCGAAAACTCTCAAGGATCTTACCGCTGTTGAGATCCAGTTCGATGTAAC
CCACTCGTGCACCCAACTGATCTTCAGCATCTTTTACTTTCACCAGCGTTTCTGGGTGAGCAAAAACAGG
AAGGCAAAATGCCGCAAAAAAGGGAATAAGGGCGACACGGAAATGTTGAATACTCATACTCTTCCTTTTT
CAATATTATTGAAGCATTTATCAGGGTTATTGTCTCATGAGCGGATACATATTTGAATGTATTTAGAAAA
ATAAACAAATAGGGGTTCCGCGCACATTTCCCCGAAAAGTGCCACCTGACGTCGACGGATCGGGAGATCA
ACTTGTTTATTGCAGCTTATAATGGTTACAAATAAAGCAATAGCATCACAAATTTCACAAATAAAGCATT
TTTTTCACTGCATTCTAGTTGTGGTTTGTCCAAACTCATCAATGTATCTTATCATGTCTGGATCAACTGG
ATAACTCAAGCTAACCAAAATCATCCCAAACTTCCCACCCCATACCCTATTACCACTGCCAATTACCTGT
GGTTTCATTTACTCTAAACCTGTGATTCCTCTGAATTATTTTCATTTTAAAGAAATTGTATTTGTTAAAT
ATGTACTACAAACTTAGTAGT
Features (pLannotate 1.2.2; 35 found; start..end, strand, type, name):
    377..634     +  LTR            5' LTR (truncated): truncated 5' long terminal repeat (LTR) from HIV-1
    681..806     +  misc_feature   HIV-1 Ψ: packaging signal of human immunodeficiency virus type 1
    790..1128    +  CDS            HIV-1 gag (fragment): gag protein from human immunodeficiency virus 1; gag
   1303..1536    +  misc_feature   RRE: The Rev response element (RRE) of HIV-1 allows for Rev-dependent mRNA export from the nucleus to the cytoplasm.
   1913..2013    +  CDS            Rev (fragment): human immunodeficiency virus 1 (HIV-1) Rev protein; rev; enhances nuclear export of unspliced and incompletely spliced viral mRNAs
   2063..2180    +  misc_feature   cPPT/CTS: central polypurine tract and central termination sequence of HIV-1
   2245..2619    -  CDS            BleoR: antibiotic-binding protein; Sh ble from Streptoalloteichus hindustanus; confers resistance to bleomycin, phleomycin, and Zeocin™
   2639..2686    -  promoter       EM7 promoter: synthetic bacterial promoter&nbsp
   2731..3094    +  enhancer       CMV enhancer: human cytomegalovirus immediate early enhancer
   3095..3298    +  promoter       CMV promoter: human cytomegalovirus (CMV) immediate early promoter
   3384..3707    +  CDS            FKBP1A: FKB1A_HUMAN - Also known as FKBP1, FKBP12. Experimental evidence at protein level: Swiss-Prot protein existence level 1. Keeps in an inactive conformation TGFBR1, the TGF-beta type I serine/threonine kinase receptor, preventing TGF-beta receptor activation in absence of ligand. Recruits SMAD7 to ACVR1B which prevents the association of SMAD2 and SMAD3 with the activin receptor complex, thereby blocking the activin signal. May modulate the RYR1 calcium channel activity. PPIases accelerate the folding of proteins. It catalyzes the cis-trans isomerization of proline imidic peptide bonds in oligop
   3732..4439    +  CDS            mCherry: mCherry is a basic (constitutively fluorescent) red fluorescent protein published in 2004, derived from Discosoma sp.. It is reported to be a very rapidly-maturing monomer with low acid sensitivity.
   4479..4505    +  CDS            3xHA (fragment): three tandem HA epitope tags
   4506..5150    +  CDS            RAB11A: RB11A_HUMAN - Also known as RAB11. Experimental evidence at protein level: Swiss-Prot protein existence level 1. The small GTPases Rab are key regulators of intracellular membrane trafficking, from the formation of transport vesicles to their fusion with membranes. Rabs cycle between an inactive GDP-bound form and an active GTP-bound form that is able to recruit to membranes different set of downstream effectors directly responsible for vesicle formation, movement, tethering and fusion. The small Rab GTPase RAB11A regulates endocytic recycling. Acts as a major regulator of membrane delivery du
   5193..5765    +  misc_feature   IRES: internal ribosome entry site (IRES) of the encephalomyocarditis virus (EMCV)
   5768..6166    +  CDS            BSD: blasticidin S deaminase; Aspergillus terreus BSD; confers resistance to blasticidin
   6173..6761    +  misc_feature   WPRE: woodchuck hepatitis virus posttranscriptional regulatory element
   6778..6966    +  CDS            nef (fragment): NEF_HV1Z2 - Experimental evidence at protein level: Swiss-Prot protein existence level 1. Extracellular Nef protein targets CD4(+) T-lymphocytes for apoptosis by interacting with CXCR4 surface receptors. From Human immunodeficiency virus type 1 group M subtype D (isolate Z2/CDC-Z34) (HIV-1).
   6968..7201    +  LTR            3' LTR (ΔU3): self-inactivating 3' long terminal repeat (LTR) from HIV-1
   7308..7532    +  polyA_signal   bGH poly(A) signal: bovine growth hormone polyadenylation signal
   7536..7557    +  promoter       SV40 promoter (fragment): SV40 enhancer and early promoter
   7578..8006    +  rep_origin     f1 ori (sequence partly withheld): f1 bacteriophage origin of replication; arrow indicates direction of (+) strand synthesis
   8020..8349    +  promoter       SV40 promoter: SV40 enhancer and early promoter
   8398..9423    +  CDS            HygR: aminoglycoside phosphotransferase from E. coli; aph(4)-Ia; confers resistance to hygromycin
   9433..9558    +  CDS            ble (fragment): BLE_KLEPN - Experimental evidence at protein level: Swiss-Prot protein existence level 1. Binding protein with a strong affinity to the bleomycin family of antibiotics. Binds to CL990; an antimitotic-antibiotic compound. From Klebsiella pneumoniae.
   9553..9674    +  polyA_signal   SV40 poly(A) signal: SV40 polyadenylation signal
   9745..9767    -  protein_bind   lac operator (fragment): The lac repressor binds to the lac operator to inhibit transcription in E. coli. This inhibition can be relieved by adding lactose or isopropyl-β-D-thiogalactopyranoside (IPTG). lac repressor encoded by lacI
   9771..9801    -  promoter       lac promoter: promoter for the E. coli lac operon
   9816..9837    -  protein_bind   CAP binding site: CAP binding activates transcription in the presence of cAMP. E. coli catabolite activator protein
   9850..9942    -  CDS            lacI (fragment): lac repressor; lacI; The lac repressor binds to the lac operator to inhibit transcription in E. coli. This inhibition can be relieved by adding lactose or isopropyl-β-D-thiogalactopyranoside (IPTG).
  10125..10713   -  rep_origin     ori: high-copy-number ColE1/pMB1/pBR322/pUC origin of replication
  10884..11744   -  CDS            AmpR: β-lactamase; bla; confers resistance to ampicillin, carbenicillin, and related antibiotics
  11745..11849   -  promoter       AmpR promoter: bla
  11897..12031   +  polyA_signal   SV40 poly(A) signal: SV40 polyadenylation signal
  12198..329     +  CDS            nef (fragment) (across the origin): NEF_HV1BR - Experimental evidence at protein level: Swiss-Prot protein existence level 1. Extracellular Nef protein targets CD4(+) T-lymphocytes for apoptosis by interacting with CXCR4 surface receptors (PubMed:14990729). From Human immunodeficiency virus type 1 group M subtype B (isolate BRU/LAI) (HIV-1).
