[The description below was written by a language model from this plasmid's Addgene catalogue record and pLannotate feature annotations shown in this document.]
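Description:
pLEX-FKBP-Rab11-Blasticidin is an HIV-1-based lentiviral and mammalian expression plasmid of about 12.2 kb, built on the pLEX backbone with the original puromycin resistance cassette exchanged for blasticidin resistance. It is propagated in E. coli through a high-copy ColE1/pUC-type origin with ampicillin selection. An f1 origin is also present. The viral region contains a truncated 5' LTR, the Ψ packaging signal with a gag fragment, the RRE, the cPPT/CTS and a self-inactivating ΔU3 3' LTR. This arrangement allows the cassette to be packaged into replication-incompetent particles when helper functions are supplied in trans. The feature table also shows an EM7-driven bleomycin/Zeocin resistance gene inside the viral region, in reverse orientation. Outside the LTRs there is an SV40 promoter-driven hygromycin resistance cassette. The catalogue lists neither as a selectable marker, so both appear to be backbone carry-over.

The payload is a single CMV enhancer/promoter-driven bicistronic transcript. Its first open reading frame fuses FKBP (FKBP12) to mCherry and then to human Rab11a, residues 2–216. A short HA-tag fragment is annotated just upstream of Rab11a. An EMCV IRES then drives blasticidin S deaminase, linking drug resistance to expression of the fusion, and a WPRE enhances transcript expression. Rab11a regulates endocytic recycling and anchors the fusion on recycling endosomes, while mCherry reports its localisation. FKBP is the domain commonly used for chemically induced dimerisation with an FRB-tagged partner, although the record does not name the partner or the dimeriser. The stated use is expression of a recycling endosome-targeted recruiter protein, either by transfection or by lentiviral transduction with blasticidin selection. The insert was subcloned from an earlier FKBP-mCherry-Rab11a plasmid.
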