Addgene plasmid #120717: pLEX-FKBP-Rab11-Blasticidin
Purpose: Expresses recycling endosome-targeted recruiter protein in mammalian cells & for virus production
Depositing lab: Paul Khavari. Depositing organization: Stanford University. Publication: The Functional Proximal Proteome of Oncogenic Ras Includes mTORC2. Kovalski JR, Bhaduri A, Zehnder AM, Neela PH, Che Y, Wozniak GG, Khavari PA. Mol Cell. 2019 Jan 4. pii: S1097-2765(18)31031-1. doi: 10.1016/j.molcel.2018.12.001. PubMed 30639242.
Backbone
  Vector backbone: pLEX
  Backbone manufacturer: Thermo Scientific
  Backbone size w/o insert (bp): 11000
  Total vector size (bp): 12000
  Modifications to backbone: Puromycin resistance cassette swapped for blasticidin resistance.
  Vector type: Mammalian Expression, Lentiviral
  Selectable markers: Blasticidin
Growth in bacteria
  Bacterial resistance: Ampicillin, 100 μg/mL
  Growth temperature: 37°C
  Growth strain: NEB Stable
  Copy number: Unknown
Gene/Insert
  Gene/Insert name: Rab11a
  Species: H. sapiens (human)
  Insert size (bp): 1752
  Mutation: Amino acids 2-216
  Promoter: CMV
  Tag / fusion protein: FKBP (N terminal on insert); mCherry (N terminal on insert)
  Cloning method: Ligation Independent Cloning
  Sequencing primers: 5′ CACCAAAATCAACGGGACTT; 3′ ATATAGACAAACGCACACCGGCCT
Resource information
  A portion of this plasmid was derived from a plasmid made by: FKBP-mCherry-Rab11a insert was cloned out of Addgene plasmid #72902.
Terms and licenses: Academic/Nonprofit Terms; Industry Terms: Not Available to Industry
How to cite: pLEX-FKBP-Rab11-Blasticidin was a gift from Paul Khavari (Addgene plasmid # 120717 ; http://n2t.net/addgene:120717 ; RRID:Addgene_120717)
