>Addgene plasmid #120717 | pLEX-FKBP-Rab11-Blasticidin | depositor partial sequence | sequence record 229745 | pLEX Forward
GGGCGGTAGGCGTGTACGGTGGGAGGTCTATATAAGCAGAGCTCGTTTAGTGAACCGTCAGATCGCCTGG
AGACGCCATCCACGCTGTTTTGACCTCCATAGAAGACACCGACTCTACTAGAGGATCCATGGGAGTGCAG
GTGGAGACTATCTCCCCAGGAGACGGGCGCACCTTCCCCAAGCGCGGCCAGACCTGCGTGGTGCACTACA
CCGGGATGCTTGAAGATGGAAAGAAATTTGATTCCTCCCGGGACAGAAACAAGCCCTTTAAGTTTATGCT
AGGCAAGCAGGAGGTGATCCGAGGCTGGGAAGAAGGGGTTGCCCAGATGAGTGTGGGTCAGAGAGCCAAA
CTGACTATATCTCCAGATTATGCCTATGGTGCCACTGGGCACCCAGGCATCATCCCACCACATGCCACTC
TCGTCTTCGATGTGGAGCTTCTAAAACTGGAAGGTGCTGCACTTCTGCCCGGTTCTATGGTGAGCAAGGG
CGAGGAGGATAACATGGCCATCATCAAGGAGTTCATGCGCTTCAAGGTGCACATGGAGGGCTCCGTGAAC
GGCCACGAGTTCGAGATCGAGGGCGAGGGCGAGGGCCGCCCCTACGAGGGCACCCAGACCGCCAAGCTGA
AGGTGACCAAGGGTGGCCCCCTGCCCTTCGCCTGGGACATCCTGTCCCCTCAGTTCATGTACGGCTCCAA
GGCCTACGTGAAGCACCCCGCCGACATCCCCGACTACTTGAAGCTGTCCTTCCCCGAGGGCTTCAAGTGG
GAGCGCGTGATGAACTTCGAGGACGGCGGCG
