>Addgene plasmid #120717 | pLEX-FKBP-Rab11-Blasticidin | depositor partial sequence | sequence record 229746 | pLEX Reverse
CAACGAGGACTACACCATCGTGGAACAGTACGAACGCGCCGAGGGCCGCCACTCCACCGGCGGCATGGAC
GAGCTGTACAAGCCCGGTTCTATGTACCCATACGATGTTCCGGATTACGCTTACCCATACGATGTTCCGG
ATTACGCTGGTACCCGCGACGACGAGTACGACTACCTCTTTAAAGTTGTCCTTATTGGAGATTCTGGTGT
TGGAAAGAGTAATCTCCTGTCTCGATTTACTCGAAATGAGTTTAATCTGGAAAGCAAGAGCACCATTGGA
GTAGAGTTTGCAACAAGAAGCATCCAGGTTGATGGAAAAACAATAAAGGCACAGATATGGGACACAGCAG
GGCAAGAGCGATATCGAGCTATAACATCAGCATATTATCGTGGAGCTGTAGGTGCCTTATTGGTTTATGA
CATTGCTAAACATCTCACATATGAAAATGTAGAGCGATGGCTGAAAGAACTGAGAGATCATGCTGATAGT
AACATTGTTATCATGCTTGTGGGCAATAAGAGTGATCTACGTCATCTCAGGGCAGTTCCTACAGATGAAG
CAAGAGCTTTTGCAGAAAAGAATGGTTTGTCATTCATTGAAACTTCGGCCCTAGACTCTACAAATGTAGA
AGCTGCTTTTCAGACAATTTTAACAGAGATTTACCGCATTGTTTCTCAGAAGCAAATGTCAGACAGACGC
GAAAATGACATGTCTCCAAGCAACAATGTGGTTCCTATTCATGTTCCACCAACCACTGAAAACAAGCCAA
AGGTGCAGTGCTGTCAGAACATCTAACTCGAGTCTAGAGGGCCCGACGCGTCTGGCCACCGGTCGCCCCT
